Addgene plasmid #121749: KG901: pMVP (L3-L2) HA epitope tag + polyA
Purpose: pMVP L3-L2 entry plasmid, contains HA epitope tag + polyA for 3- or 4-component MultiSite Gateway Pro assembly. Allows C-term epitope fusion to a gene of interest.
Depositing lab: Christopher Newgard. Depositing organization: Duke University. Publication: Creation of versatile cloning platforms for transgene expression and dCas9-based epigenome editing. Haldeman JM, Conway AE, Arlotto ME, Slentz DH, Muoio DM, Becker TC, Newgard CB. Nucleic Acids Res. 2018 Dec 27. pii: 5264291. doi: 10.1093/nar/gky1286. PubMed 30590691.
Backbone
  Vector backbone: pDONR221 P3-P2
  Backbone manufacturer: Invitrogen
  Backbone size w/o insert (bp): 2555
  Vector type: Synthetic Biology ; pMVP Gateway Entry Plasmid
Growth in bacteria
  Bacterial resistance: Kanamycin, 50 μg/mL
  Growth temperature: 37°C
  Growth strain: DH5alpha
  Copy number: High Copy
Gene/Insert
  Gene/Insert name: HA epitope tag + polyA
  Species: Synthetic
  Insert size (bp): 286
  Cloning method: Gateway Cloning
  Sequencing primers: 5′ M13F; 3′ M13R
Terms and licenses: Academic/Nonprofit Terms; Industry Terms: Not Available to Industry
How to cite: KG901: pMVP (L3-L2) HA epitope tag + polyA was a gift from Christopher Newgard (Addgene plasmid # 121749 ; http://n2t.net/addgene:121749 ; RRID:Addgene_121749)
