[The description below was written by a language model from this plasmid's Addgene catalogue record and pLannotate feature annotations shown in this document.]
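Description:
KG901: pMVP (L3-L2) HA epitope tag + polyA is a Gateway entry plasmid from the pMVP modular cloning platform, built in the Invitrogen pDONR221 P3-P2 backbone. It is a small (about 2.8 kb) bacterial plasmid that carries no expression capability of its own. It is propagated in E. coli from a high-copy ColE1/pUC-type origin and selected with kanamycin through an aminoglycoside phosphotransferase (KanR) gene. The backbone also carries rrnB T1 and T2 transcription terminators upstream of the recombination cassette, which insulate the insert from read-through transcription. A T7 promoter lies just outside attL2. Short lacI and lacZα fragments were also annotated and appear to be remnants of the backbone rather than functional genes.

The payload is a synthetic 286 bp module flanked by attL3 and attL2 recombination sites. It consists of an HA epitope tag coding sequence followed by a bovine growth hormone polyadenylation signal. The annotation software matched the tag as a fragment of a 3xHA element spanning roughly 30 nt, consistent with the single HA tag named in the record. In a 3- or 4-component MultiSite Gateway Pro LR reaction, the attL3 and attL2 sites place this module in the final position of the assembly. It therefore sits directly downstream of an entry clone carrying a gene of interest, which is itself preceded by separately supplied promoter or other elements. The result in the destination vector is a gene fused at its C-terminus to HA and terminated by the bGH poly(A) signal, allowing antibody-based detection or immunoprecipitation of the expressed protein. The promoter, gene and destination backbone are supplied by other components and are not part of this plasmid.
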