Features (pLannotate 1.2.2; 11 found; start..end, strand, type, name):
    121..213     +  CDS            lacI (fragment): lac repressor; lacI; The lac repressor binds to the lac operator to inhibit transcription in E. coli. This inhibition can be relieved by adding lactose or isopropyl-β-D-thiogalactopyranoside (IPTG).
    268..295     -  terminator     rrnB T2 terminator: transcription terminator T2 from the E. coli rrnB gene
    427..470     +  terminator     rrnB T1 terminator: Escherichia coli rrnB; transcription terminator T1 from the E. coli rrnB gene
    517..553     -  CDS            lacZα (fragment): LacZα fragment of β-galactosidase; lacZ fragment
    570..665     +  protein_bind   attL3: mutant version of attL; recombination site for the Gateway® LR reaction LR Clonase™
    677..705     +  CDS            3xHA (fragment): three tandem HA epitope tags
    737..848     +  polyA_signal   bGH poly(A) signal: bovine growth hormone polyadenylation signal
    953..1052    -  protein_bind   attL2: mutant version of attL; recombination site for the Gateway® LR reaction LR Clonase™
   1083..1101    -  promoter       T7 promoter: promoter for bacteriophage T7 RNA polymerase
   1235..2044    +  CDS            KanR: aminoglycoside phosphotransferase; aph(3')-Ia; confers resistance to kanamycin in bacteria or G418 (Geneticin®) in eukaryotes
   2191..2779    +  rep_origin     ori: high-copy-number ColE1/pMB1/pBR322/pUC origin of replication
>Addgene plasmid #121749 | KG901: pMVP (L3-L2) HA epitope tag + polyA | addgene full sequence | sequence record 237187 | Addgene NGS Result
CTTTCCTGCGTTATCCCCTGATTCTGTGGATAACCGTATTACCGCCTTTGAGTGAGCTGATACCGCTCGC
CGCAGCCGAACGACCGAGCGCAGCGAGTCAGTGAGCGAGGAAGCGGAAGAGCGCCCAATACGCAAACCGC
CTCTCCCCGCGCGTTGGCCGATTCATTAATGCAGCTGGCACGACAGGTTTCCCGACTGGAAAGCGGGCAG
TGAGCGCAACGCAATTAATACGCGTACCGCTAGCCAGGAAGAGTTTGTAGAAACGCAAAAAGGCCATCCG
TCAGGATGGCCTTCTGCTTAGTTTGATGCCTGGCAGTTTATGGCGGGCGTCCTGCCCGCCACCCTCCGGG
CCGTTGCTTCACAACGTTCAAATCCGCTCCCGGCGGATTTGTCCTACTCAGGAGAGCGTTCACCGACAAA
CAACAGATAAAACGAAAGGCCCAGTCTTCCGACTGAGCCTTTCGTTTTATTTGATGCCTGGCAGTTCCCT
ACTCTCGCGTTAACGCTAGCATGGATGTTTTCCCAGTCACGACGTTGTAAAACGACGGCCAGTCTTAAGC
TCGGGCCCCAAATAATGATTTTATTTTGACTGATAGTGACCTGTTCGTTGCAACAAATTGATGAGCAATG
CTTTTTTATAATGCCAACTTTGTATAATAAAGTTGGTGGCGGATCCTACCCATACGATGTGCCAGATTAC
GCTTAAGAATTCCTAGAGCTCGCTGATCAGCCTCGACTGTGCCTTCTAGTTGCCAGCCATCTGTTGTTTG
CCCCTCCCCCGTGCCTTCCTTGACCCTGGAAGGTGCCACTCCCACTGTCCTTTCCTAATAAAATGAGGAA
ATTGCATCGCATTGTCTGAGTAGGTGTCATTCTATTCTGGGGGGTGGGGTGGGGCAGGACAGCAAGGGGG
AGGATTGGGAAGAGAATAGCAGGCATGCTGGGGAGGTACCTGACCCAGCTTTCTTGTACAAAGTTGGCAT
TATAAGAAAGCATTGCTTATCAATTTGTTGCAACGAACAGGTCACTATCAGTCAAAATAAAATCATTATT
TGCCATCCAGCTGCAGGGCGGCCGCGATATCCCCTATAGTGAGTCGTATTACATGGTCATAGCTGTTTCC
TGGCAGCTCTGGCCCGTGTCTCAAAATCTCTGATGTTACATTGCACAAGATAAAAATATATCATCATGAA
CAATAAAACTGTCTGCTTACATAAACAGTAATACAAGGGGTGTTATGAGCCATATTCAACGGGAAACGTC
GAGGCCGCGATTAAATTCCAACATGGATGCTGATTTATATGGGTATAAATGGGCTCGCGATAATGTCGGG
CAATCAGGTGCGACAATCTATCGCTTGTATGGGAAGCCCGATGCGCCAGAGTTGTTTCTGAAACATGGCA
AAGGTAGCGTTGCCAATGATGTTACAGATGAGATGGTCAGACTAAACTGGCTGACGGAATTTATGCCTCT
TCCGACCATCAAGCATTTTATCCGTACTCCTGATGATGCATGGTTACTCACCACTGCGATCCCCGGAAAA
ACAGCATTCCAGGTATTAGAAGAATATCCTGATTCAGGTGAAAATATTGTTGATGCGCTGGCAGTGTTCC
TGCGCCGGTTGCATTCGATTCCTGTTTGTAATTGTCCTTTTAACAGCGATCGCGTATTTCGTCTCGCTCA
GGCGCAATCACGAATGAATAACGGTTTGGTTGATGCGAGTGATTTTGATGACGAGCGTAATGGCTGGCCT
GTTGAACAAGTCTGGAAAGAAATGCATAAACTTTTGCCATTCTCACCGGATTCAGTCGTCACTCATGGTG
ATTTCTCACTTGATAACCTTATTTTTGACGAGGGGAAATTAATAGGTTGTATTGATGTTGGACGAGTCGG
AATCGCAGACCGATACCAGGATCTTGCCATCCTATGGAACTGCCTCGGTGAGTTTTCTCCTTCATTACAG
AAACGGCTTTTTCAAAAATATGGTATTGATAATCCTGATATGAATAAATTGCAGTTTCATTTGATGCTCG
ATGAGTTTTTCTAATCAGAATTGGTTAATTGGTTGTAACACTGGCAGAGCATTACGCTGACTTGACGGGA
CGGCGCAAGCTCATGACCAAAATCCCTTAACGTGAGTTACGCGTCGTTCCACTGAGCGTCAGACCCCGTA
GAAAAGATCAAAGGATCTTCTTGAGATCCTTTTTTTCTGCGCGTAATCTGCTGCTTGCAAACAAAAAAAC
CACCGCTACCAGCGGTGGTTTGTTTGCCGGATCAAGAGCTACCAACTCTTTTTCCGAAGGTAACTGGCTT
CAGCAGAGCGCAGATACCAAATACTGTTCTTCTAGTGTAGCCGTAGTTAGGCCACCACTTCAAGAACTCT
GTAGCACCGCCTACATACCTCGCTCTGCTAATCCTGTTACCAGTGGCTGCTGCCAGTGGCGATAAGTCGT
GTCTTACCGGGTTGGACTCAAGACGATAGTTACCGGATAAGGCGCAGCGGTCGGGCTGAACGGGGGGTTC
GTGCACACAGCCCAGCTTGGAGCGAACGACCTACACCGAACTGAGATACCTACAGCGTGAGCTATGAGAA
AGCGCCACGCTTCCCGAAGGGAGAAAGGCGGACAGGTATCCGGTAAGCGGCAGGGTCGGAACAGGAGAGC
GCACGAGGGAGCTTCCAGGGGGAAACGCCTGGTATCTTTATAGTCCTGTCGGGTTTCGCCACCTCTGACT
TGAGCGTCGATTTTTGTGATGCTCGTCAGGGGGGCGGAGCCTATGGAAAAACGCCAGCAACGCGGCCTTT
TTACGGTTCCTGGCCTTTTGCTGGCCTTTTGCTCACATGTT
